Addgene plasmid #37874: MSCV-N 16E5
Depositing lab: Karl Munger. Depositing organization: Brigham and Women's Hospital. Publication: Interpreting cancer genomes using systematic host network perturbations by tumour virus proteins. Rozenblatt-Rosen O, Deo RC, Padi M, Adelmant G, Calderwood MA, Rolland T, Grace M, Dricot A, Askenazi M, Tavares M, Pevzner SJ, Abderazzaq F, Byrdsong D, Carvunis AR, Chen AA, Cheng J, Correll M, Duarte M, Fan C, Feltkamp MC, Ficarro SB, Franchi R, Garg BK, Gulbahce N, Hao T, Holthaus AM, James R, Korkhin A, Litovchick L, Mar JC, Pak TR, Rabello S, Rubio R, Shen Y, Singh S, Spangle JM, Tasan M, Wanamaker S, Webber JT, Roecklein-Canfield J, Johannsen E, Barabasi AL, Beroukhim R, Kieff E, Cusick ME, Hill DE, Munger K, Marto JA, Quackenbush J, Roth FP, DeCaprio JA, Vidal M. Nature. 2012 Jul 26;487(7408):491-5. 10.1038/nature11288 PubMed 22810586.
Backbone
  Vector backbone: MSCV-N FLAGHA
  Backbone size w/o insert (bp): 8162
  Total vector size (bp): 6912
  Vector type: Mammalian Expression, Retroviral
  Selectable markers: Puromycin
Growth in bacteria
  Bacterial resistance: Ampicillin, 100 μg/mL
  Growth temperature: 37°C
  Growth strain: DH5alpha
  Copy number: Low Copy
Gene/Insert
  Gene/Insert name: HPV 16 E5
  Insert size (bp): 250
  Entrez Gene: E5 (a.k.a. HpV16gp6)
  Promoter: PKG
  Tag / fusion protein: Flag (N terminal on backbone); HA (N terminal on backbone)
  Cloning method: Gateway Cloning
  Sequencing primers: 5′ LXSN 5'; 3′ MSCV-N seq. rev
Terms and licenses: Academic/Nonprofit Terms; Industry Terms: Not Available to Industry
How to cite: MSCV-N 16E5 was a gift from Karl Munger (Addgene plasmid # 37874 ; http://n2t.net/addgene:37874 ; RRID:Addgene_37874)
