[The description below was written by a language model from this plasmid's Addgene catalogue record.]
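Description:
MSCV-N 16E5 is a retroviral mammalian expression plasmid built on the MSCV-N FLAGHA backbone, a murine stem cell virus-type vector designed for delivering tagged open reading frames into mammalian cells by retroviral transduction. It is propagated in E. coli under ampicillin selection and is recorded as low copy. Transduced mammalian cells can be selected with puromycin. The recorded total size is about 6.9 kb, which is smaller than the 8.2 kb listed for the empty backbone. This is consistent with Gateway cloning, in which the recombination cassette of the destination vector is replaced by a much shorter insert.

The insert is the E5 open reading frame of human papillomavirus type 16, roughly 250 bp, encoding the small viral E5 oncoprotein. It was introduced by Gateway recombination downstream of tandem Flag and HA epitope tags supplied by the backbone, so E5 is expressed as an N-terminally Flag-HA-tagged fusion. The record lists the promoter as "PKG", most likely meaning PGK. In MSCV-type vectors the PGK promoter generally drives the puromycin marker while the viral LTR drives the insert, but no feature table is provided, so the arrangement cannot be confirmed here.

The dual epitope tag suits tandem affinity purification and immunodetection. The plasmid was deposited with a study that systematically examined how tumour virus proteins perturb host cell networks. Its likely use is therefore stable expression of tagged HPV16 E5 in cultured cells, to identify host interaction partners and to assess downstream effects.
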