>Addgene plasmid #37874 | MSCV-N 16E5 | depositor partial sequence | sequence record 47518 | Tag and insert
TTAGATCTGCCACCATGGACTACAAGGATGACGATGACAAGCTCGATGGAGGATACCCATACGATGTTCC
AGATTACGCTGCTCGAGGTTATCAAACAAGTTTGTACAAAAAAGCAGGCTCCGCGGCCGCCCCCTTCACC
ATGACAAATCTTGATACTGCATCCACAACATTACTGGCGTGCTTTTTGCTTTGCTTTTGTGTGCTTTTGT
GTGTCTGCCTATTAATACGTCCGCTGCTTTTGTCTGTGTCTACATACACATCATTAATACTATTGGTATT
ACTATTGTGGATAACAGCAGCCTCTGCGTTTAGGTGTTTTATTGTATATATTGTATTTGTTTATATACCA
TTATTTTTAATACATACACATGCACGCTTTTTAATTACATAAAAGGGTGGGCGCGCCGACCCAGCTTTCT
TGTACAAAGTGGTTCGATAACGAATTCCGC
