>Addgene plasmid #37874 | MSCV-N 16E5 | addgene partial sequence | sequence record 49982 | pLXSN-5
TCACTCCTTCTCTAGGCGCCGGAATTAGATCTGCCACCATGGACTACAAGGATGACGATGACAAGCTCGA
TGGAGGATACCCATACGATGTTCCAGATTACGCTGCTCGAGGTTATCAAACAAGTTTGTACAAAAAAGCA
GGCTCCGCGGCCGCCCCCTTCACCATGACAAATCTTGATACTGCATCCACAACATTACTGGCGTGCTTTT
TGCTTTGCTTTTGTGTGCTTTTGTGTGTCTGCCTATTAATACGTCCGCTGCTTTTGTCTGTGTCTACATA
CACATCATTAATACTATTGGTATTACTATTGTGGATAACAGCAGCCTCTGCGTTTAGGTGTTTTATTGTA
TATATTGTATTTGTTTATATACCATTATTTTTAATACATACACATGCACGCTTTTTAATTACATAAAAGG
GTGGGCGCGCCGACCCAGCTTTCTTGTACAAAGTGGTTCGATAACGAATTCCGCCCCCCCCCCCTAACGT
TACTGG
